>Addgene plasmid #90983 | pADH118 | addgene full sequence | sequence record 180511 | Addgene NGS Result
CTAAGAAACCATTATTATCATGACATTAACCTATAAAAATAGGCGTATCACGAGGCCCTTTGACGGCACG
GCCACGCGTTTAAACCGCCAGGTGATGCTGAAGCTATTGAAGCTTTGGATGGTTCTTTCACTACCGATAC
TGTTTTTAGAGTTACTGCTACTGGTGATGGTTTCACTTTGAGAGAAGTTCCAGTTGATCCACCATTGACT
AAGGTTTTCCCAGATGATGAATCCGATGATGAATCCGATGCTGGTGAAGATGGTGATCCAGATTCTAGAA
CTTTCGTTGCTTATGGTGATGATGGTGATTTGGCTGGTTTCGTTGTTGTTTCTTATTCTGGTTGGAACAG
AAGATTGACTGTTGAAGATATTGAAGTTGCTCCAGAACATAGAGGTCATGGTGTTGGTAGAGCTTTGATG
GGTTTGGCTACTGAATTCGCCAGAGAAAGAGGTGCTGGTCATTTGTGGTTGGAAGTTACCAATGTTAATG
CTCCAGCTATTCATGCTTATAGAAGAATGGGTTTCACTTTGTGTGGTTTGGATACTGCTTTATACGATGG
TACTGCTTCCGATGGTGAACAAGCTTTGTATATGTCTATGCCATGTCCATAATAACTCGAGTCAGTACTG
ACAATAAAAAGATTCTTGTTTTCAAGAACTTGTCATTTGTATAGTTTTTTTATATTGTAGTTGTTCTATT
TTAATCAAATGTTAGCGTGATTTATATTTTTTTTCGCCTCGACATCATCTGCCCAGATGCGAAGTTAAGT
GCGCAGAAAGTAATATCATGCGTCAATCGTATGTGAATGCTGGTCGCTATACTGCTGTCGATTCGATACT
AACATCTAATCAACTCCCAGATCACCACTATACATTTAAAAGTCATTGGTCAATAACTATACTCGAGTAT
TGCCTCATCAAAGAAACAATCAAATATTATAGATACTCACTCCATCACGTGATAATTTCACTGGTATGGA
AAAGTGGAAAATTTTATAAAAAAAAATTTGATGCCTTTGGCATAGCTGAAACTTCGGCCCAATAGGATTG
GAGAATATGTTTTCGCAGCGTTCTTACAATTAAATTGTGGTGGAAGTTCGAGACTTGCGTAAACTATTTT
TAATTTGGAGACGGAATTCCGTCTCGTTTTAGAGCTAGAAATAGCAAGTTAAAATAAGGCTAGTCCGTTA
TCAACTTGAAAAAGTGGCACCGAGTCGGTGCTTTTTTTCTCGAGTTTTTTTATCGAGTTAAAAGCTGAAG
TGGTCAAAGGAACCAATTTAATTATTGTTCGTGAATTAGTTGGTGGTATATATTTTGGTGAACGTCAAGA
ACAAGAAGAAAGTGAAGACAAAAAAACAGCTTGGGATACAGAAAAGTATACTGTTGACGAAGTTACTCGT
ATCACTCGTATGGCAGCATTTATGGCTTTGCAGCACAATCCACCATTGCCAATATGGTCTTTGGACAAAG
CTAATGTTTTGGCATCGTCGAGATTGTGGAGAAAGACCGTTGATAAAGTGATTTCTGAAGAATTTCCAGC
TTTGTCTGTGCAGCATCAATTGATTGATTCGGCTGCAATGATTTTGATCCAAAACCCAACCAAATTGAAC
GGTATCATCATTACATCTAACATGTTTGGTGATATCATCTCAGATGAGGCATCCGTTATCCCAGGATCTT
TGGGTTTATTGCCATCTGCTTCATTGGCTTCATTGCCAGATACCAACACTGCTTTTGGTCTTTATGAGCC
TTGCCATGGGTCTGCTCCAGATTTACCAGCCAACAAAGTGAATCCAATTGCTACAATCTTGTCTGCCGCT
TCCATGTTGAGATTATCCTTGGATTGTGTTAAGGAAGCTGAAGCATTGGAAGAAGCTGTCAAACAGGTTT
TGGATAGCGGTATCAGAACAGCAGATTTAAGAGGTACTAGCTCTACTACAGAAGTCGGTGACGCAATAGC
CGAAACAGTCACTAAAATTTTAAAACAAAATACATAACGGTGTTTAAACCCCAGCGCCTGGCGGGCGCTC
ACAATTCCACACAACATACGAGCCGGAAGCATAAAGTGTAAAGCCTGGGGTGCCTAATGAGTGAGCTAAC
TCACATTAATTGCGTTGCGCTCACTGCCCGCTTTCCAGTCGGGAAACCTGTCGTGCCAGCTGCATTAATG
AATCGGCCAACGCGCGGGGAGAGGCGGTTTGCGTATTGGGCGCTCTTCCGCTTCCTCGCTCACTGACTCG
CTGCGCTCGGTCGTTCGGCTGCGGCGAGCGGTATCAGCTCACTCAAAGGCGGTAATACGGTTATCCACAG
AATCAGGGGATAACGCAGGAAAGAACATGTGAGCAAAAGGCCAGCAAAAGGCCAGGAACCGTAAAAAGGC
CGCGTTGCTGGCGTTTTTCCATAGGCTCCGCCCCCCTGACGAGCATCACAAAAATCGACGCTCAAGTCAG
AGGTGGCGAAACCCGACAGGACTATAAAGATACCAGGCGTTTCCCCCTGGAAGCTCCCTCGTGCGCTCTC
CTGTTCCGACCCTGCCGCTTACCGGATACCTGTCCGCCTTTCTCCCTTCGGGAAGCGTGGCGCTTTCTCA
TAGCTCACGCTGTAGGTATCTCAGTTCGGTGTAGGTCGTTCGCTCCAAGCTGGGCTGTGTGCACGAACCC
CCCGTTCAGCCCGACCGCTGCGCCTTATCCGGTAACTATCGTCTTGAGTCCAACCCGGTAAGACACGACT
TATCGCCACTGGCAGCAGCCACTGGTAACAGGATTAGCAGAGCGAGGTATGTAGGCGGTGCTACAGAGTT
CTTGAAGTGGTGGCCTAACTACGGCTACACTAGAAGAACAGTATTTGGTATCTGCGCTCTGCTGAAGCCA
GTTACCTTCGGAAAAAGAGTTGGTAGCTCTTGATCCGGCAAACAAACCACCGCTGGTAGCGGTGGTTTTT
TTGTTTGCAAGCAGCAGATTACGCGCAGAAAAAAAGGATCTCAAGAAGATCCTTTGATCTTTTCTACGGG
GTCTGACGCTCAGTGGAACGAAAACTCACGTTAAGGGATTTTGGTCATGAGATTATCAAAAAGGATCTTC
ACCTAGATCCTTTTAAATTAAAAATGAAGTTTTAAATCAATCTAAAGTATATATGAGTAAACTTGGTCTG
ACAGTTACCAATGCTTGATCAGTGAGGCACCTATCTCAGCGATCTGTCTATTTCGTTCATCCATAGTTGC
CTGACTCCCCGTCGTGTAGATAACTACGATACGGGAGGGCTTACCATCTGGCCCCAGTGCTGCAATGATA
CCGCGAGACCCACGCTCACCGGCTCCAGATTTATCAGCAATAAACCAGCCAGCCGGAAGGGCCGAGCGCA
GAAGTGGTCCTGCAACTTTATCCGCCTCCATCCAGTCTATTAATTGTTGCCGGGAAGCTAGAGTAAGTAG
TTCGCCAGTTAATAGTTTGCGCAACGTTGTTGCCATTGCTACAGGCATCGTGGTGTCACGCTCGTCGTTT
GGTATGGCTTCATTCAGCTCCGGTTCCCAACGATCAAGGCGAGTTACATGATCCCCCATGTTGTGCAAAA
AAGCGGTTAGCTCCTTCGGTCCTCCGATCGTTGTCAGAAGTAAGTTGGCCGCAGTGTTATCACTCATGGT
TATGGCAGCACTGCATAATTCTCTTACTGTCATGCCATCCGTAAGATGCTTTTCTGTGACTGGTGAGTAC
TCAACCAAGTCATTCTGAGAATAGTGTATGCGGCGACCGAGTTGCTCTTGCCCGGCGTCAATACGGGATA
ATACCGCGCCACATAGCAGAACTTTAAAAGTGCTCATCATTGGAAAACGTTCTTCGGGGCGAAAACTCTC
AAGGATCTTACCGCTGTTGAGATCCAGTTCGATGTAACCCACTCGTGCACCCAACTGATCTTCAGCATCT
TTTACTTTCACCAGCGTTTCTGGGTGAGCAAAAACAGGAAGGCAAAATGCCGCAAAAAAGGGAATAAGGG
CGACACGGAAATGTTGAATACTCATACTCTTCCTTTTTCAATATTATTGAAGCATTTATCAGGGTTATTG
TCTCATGAGCGGATACATATTTGAATGTATTTAGAAAAATAAACAAATAGGGGTTCCGCGCACATTTCCC
CGAAAAGTGCCACCTGACGT
Features (pLannotate 1.2.2; 10 found; start..end, strand, type, name):
     88..609     +  CDS            sta (fragment): STA_STRLA - Experimental evidence at protein level: Swiss-Prot protein existence level 1. Involved in resistance to streptothricin, a broad-spectrum antibiotic produced by streptomycetes. Detoxifies streptothricin via acetylation of the beta amino group of the first beta-lysyl moiety of streptothricin. From Streptomyces lavendulae.
    627..824     +  terminator     TEF terminator: Ashbya gossypii TEF terminator
   1146..1221    +  misc_RNA       gRNA scaffold: guide RNA scaffold for the Streptococcus pyogenes CRISPR/Cas9 system
   1248..1982    +  CDS            LEU2 (fragment): LEU3_YEAST - Experimental evidence at protein level: Swiss-Prot protein existence level 1. Catalyzes the oxidation of 3-carboxy-2-hydroxy-4- methylpentanoate (3-isopropylmalate) to 3-carboxy-4-methyl-2- oxopentanoate. The product decarboxylates to 4-methyl-2 oxopentanoate. From Saccharomyces cerevisiae (strain ATCC 204508 / S288c) (Baker's yeast).
   2042..2072    -  promoter       lac promoter: promoter for the E. coli lac operon
   2087..2108    -  protein_bind   CAP binding site: CAP binding activates transcription in the presence of cAMP. E. coli catabolite activator protein
   2121..2213    -  CDS            lacI (fragment): lac repressor; lacI; The lac repressor binds to the lac operator to inhibit transcription in E. coli. This inhibition can be relieved by adding lactose or isopropyl-β-D-thiogalactopyranoside (IPTG).
   2396..2984    -  rep_origin     ori: high-copy-number ColE1/pMB1/pBR322/pUC origin of replication
   3155..4015    -  CDS            AmpR: β-lactamase; bla; confers resistance to ampicillin, carbenicillin, and related antibiotics
   4016..4120    -  promoter       AmpR promoter: bla
