[The description below was written by a language model from this plasmid's Addgene catalogue record and pLannotate feature annotations shown in this document.]
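Description:
pADH118 is a 4,150 bp pUC19-based CRISPR plasmid that serves as the "empty" guide RNA expression half of the two-part LEUpOUT genome-editing system for Candida albicans, intended to be used together with the companion Cas9 expression construct pADH137. In E. coli it is maintained at high copy through the ColE1/pUC origin and selected with ampicillin via the β-lactamase gene and its native promoter. Remnants of the pUC19 lac region (lac promoter, CAP binding site, a small lacI fragment) are also annotated but have no evident role in the payload.

The insert is a set of deliberately partial elements. It begins with the second portion of a nourseothricin resistance (NAT) marker, annotated as a fragment of a streptothricin acetyltransferase coding sequence followed by the Ashbya gossypii TEF terminator. Next, according to the catalogue entry, comes the SNR52 promoter, which the automated annotation did not detect, followed by an empty guide position and the conserved Streptococcus pyogenes gRNA scaffold. No targeting sequence is present, so the user must add a 20-nt guide of choice. The cassette ends with the second part of C. albicans LEU2; the annotation tool matched this fragment to the homologous S. cerevisiae enzyme. The "2 of 2" designations suggest that the NAT and LEU2 segments are completed by matching pieces carried on the Cas9 partner, so that a functional NAT marker is obtained only when both parts are combined, with the LEU2 sequence presumably directing integration at that locus. The system is described as rapid and recyclable, which, together with its name, implies that the CRISPR components can later be removed, although the record does not detail the mechanism.
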