Addgene plasmid #90983: pADH118
Purpose: NAT-marked "empty" gRNA expression construct; part 2 of 2 of C.alb LEUpOUT CRISPR system. Use with pADH137 CAS9 expression construct.
Depositing lab: Aaron Hernday. Depositing organization: University of California, Merced. Publication: An Efficient, Rapid, and Recyclable System for CRISPR-Mediated Genome Editing in Candida albicans. Nguyen N, Quail MMF, Hernday AD. mSphere. 2017 Apr 26;2(2):e00149-17. doi: 10.1128/mSphereDirect.00149-17. eCollection 2017 Mar-Apr. PubMed 28497115.
Backbone
  Vector backbone: pUC19
  Backbone size w/o insert (bp): 2242
  Total vector size (bp): 4150
  Vector type: CRISPR
  Selectable markers: Nourseothricin (NAT)
Growth in bacteria
  Bacterial resistance: Ampicillin, 100 μg/mL
  Growth temperature: 37°C
  Growth strain: DH5alpha
  Copy number: High Copy
Gene/Insert
  Gene/Insert name: NAT 2 of 2, pSNR52, empty gRNA, gRNA conserved, C. albicans LEU2 2 of 2
  gRNA/shRNA sequence: none
Terms and licenses: Academic/Nonprofit Terms; Industry Terms: Not Available to Industry
How to cite: pADH118 was a gift from Aaron Hernday (Addgene plasmid # 90983 ; http://n2t.net/addgene:90983 ; RRID:Addgene_90983)
